>Addgene plasmid #65092 | pFRT-TODestFLAGHA_RBPMS_KDR_F65A | depositor full sequence | sequence record 110149 | pFRT-TODestFLAGHA_RBPMS_KDR_F65A sequence 6012 bps
GGTAAGCCTATCCCTAACCCTCTCCTCGGTCTCGATTCTACGGACGGATCGGGAGATCTCCCGATCCCCT
ATGGTGCACTCTCAGTACAATCTGCTCTGATGCCGCATAGTTAAGCCAGTATCTGCTCCCTGCTTGTGTG
TTGGAGGTCGCTGAGTAGTGCGCGAGCAAAATTTAAGCTACAACAAGGCAAGGCTTGACCGACAATTGCA
TGAAGAATCTGCTTAGGGTTAGGCGTTTTGCGCTGCTTCGCGATGTACGGGCCAGATATACGCGTTGACA
TTGATTATTGACTAGTTATTAATAGTAATCAATTACGGGGTCATTAGTTCATAGCCCATATATGGAGTTC
CGCGTTACATAACTTACGGTAAATGGCCCGCCTGGCTGACCGCCCAACGACCCCCGCCCATTGACGTCAA
TAATGACGTATGTTCCCATAGTAACGCCAATAGGGACTTTCCATTGACGTCAATGGGTGGAGTATTTACG
GTAAACTGCCCACTTGGCAGTACATCAAGTGTATCATATGCCAAGTACGCCCCCTATTGACGTCAATGAC
GGTAAATGGCCCGCCTGGCATTATGCCCAGTACATGACCTTATGGGACTTTCCTACTTGGCAGTACATCT
ACGTATTAGTCATCGCTATTACCATGGTGATGCGGTTTTGGCAGTACATCAATGGGCGTGGATAGCGGTT
TGACTCACGGGGATTTCCAAGTCTCCACCCCATTGACGTCAATGGGAGTTTGTTTTGGAACCAAAATCAA
CGGGACTTTCCAAAATGTCGTAACAACTCCGCCCCATTGACGCAAATGGGCGGTAGGCGTGTACGGTGGG
AGGTCTATATAAGCAGAGCTCTCCCTATCAGTGATAGAGATCTCCCTATCAGTGATAGAGATCGTCGACG
AGCTCGTTTAGTGAACCGTCAGATCGCCTGGAGACGCCATCCACGCTGTTTTGACCTCCATAGAAGACAC
CGGGACCGATCCAGCCTCCGGACTCTAGCGTTTAAACTTAAGCTTGGTACCATGGACTACAAGGACGACG
ATGACAAGTACCCTTATGACGTGCCCGATTACGCTTTGAACCAGATATCAACAAGTTTGTACAAAAAAGC
AGGCTCCACCATGGGAACCAATTCAGTCGACATGAACAACGGCGGCAAAGCCGAGAAGGAGAACACCCCG
AGCGAGGCCAACCTTCAGGAGGAGGAGGTCCGGACCCTATTTGTCAGTGGCCTTCCTCTGGACATTAAAC
CTCGGGAGCTCTATCTGCTTTTCAGACCATTTAAGGGCTATGAGGGTTCTCTTATAAAGCTCACATCTAA
ACAGCCTGTAGGTGCTGTCAGTTTTGACAGTCGCTCAGAAGCAGAGGCTGCAAAGAATGCTTTGAATGGC
ATCCGCTTCGATCCTGAAATTCCGCAAACACTACGACTAGAGTTTGCTAAGGCAAACACGAAGATGGCCA
AGAACAAACTCGTAGGGACTCCAAACCCCAGTACTCCTCTGCCCAACACTGTACCTCAGTTCATTGCCAG
AGAGCCATATGAGCTCACAGTGCCTGCACTTTACCCCAGTAGCCCTGAAGTGTGGGCCCCGTACCCTCTG
TACCCAGCGGAGTTAGCGCCTGCTCTACCTCCTCCTGCTTTCACCTATCCCGCTTCACTGCATGCCCAGA
TGCGCTGGCTCCCTCCCTCCGAGGCTACTTCTCAGGGCTGGAAGTCCCGTCAGTTCTGCTGAGCGGCCGC
ACTCGAGATATCTAGACCCAGCTTTCTTGTACAAAGTGGTTGATATCCAGCACAGTGGCGGCCGCTCAAG
TCTAGAGGGCCCGCGGTTCGAAGGTAAGCCTATCCCTAACCCTCTCCTCGGTCTCGATTCTACGCGTACC
TGATCCGCGGCCGCATAGATAACTGATCCAGTGTGCCTCGAGTCTAGAGGGCCCGTTTAAACCCGCTGAT
CAGCCTCGACTGTGCCTTCTAGTTGCCAGCCATCTGTTGTTTGCCCCTCCCCCGTGCCTTCCTTGACCCT
GGAAGGTGCCACTCCCACTGTCCTTTCCTAATAAAATGAGGAAATTGCATCGCATTGTCTGAGTAGGTGT
CATTCTATTCTGGGGGGTGGGGTGGGGCAGGACAGCAAGGGGGAGGATTGGGAAGACAATAGCAGGCATG
CTGGGGATGCGGTGGGCTCTATGGCTTCTGAGGCGGAAAGAACCAGCTGGGGCTCTAGGGGGTATCCCC
[124 nt withheld, positions 2240-2363]
C
[91 nt withheld, positions 2365-2455]
AGGGTGATGGTTCACGTACCTAGAAGTTCCTATTCCGAAGTTCCTATTCTCTAGAAAGTATAGGAACTTC
CTTGGCCAAAAAGCCTGAACTCACCGCGACGTCTGTCGAGAAGTTTCTGATCGAAAAGTTCGACAGCGTC
TCCGACCTGATGCAGCTCTCGGAGGGCGAAGAATCTCGTGCTTTCAGCTTCGATGTAGGAGGGCGTGGAT
ATGTCCTGCGGGTAAATAGCTGCGCCGATGGTTTCTACAAAGATCGTTATGTTTATCGGCACTTTGCATC
GGCCGCGCTCCCGATTCCGGAAGTGCTTGACATTGGGGAATTCAGCGAGAGCCTGACCTATTGCATCTCC
CGCCGTGCACAGGGTGTCACGTTGCAAGACCTGCCTGAAACCGAACTGCCCGCTGTTCTGCAGCCGGTCG
CGGAGGCCATGGATGCGATCGCTGCGGCCGATCTTAGCCAGACGAGCGGGTTCGGCCCATTCGGACCGCA
AGGAATCGGTCAATACACTACATGGCGTGATTTCATATGCGCGATTGCTGATCCCCATGTGTATCACTGG
CAAACTGTGATGGACGACACCGTCAGTGCGTCCGTCGCGCAGGCTCTCGATGAGCTGATGCTTTGGGCCG
AGGACTGCCCCGAAGTCCGGCACCTCGTGCACGCGGATTTCGGCTCCAACAATGTCCTGACGGACAATGG
CCGCATAACAGCGGTCATTGACTGGAGCGAGGCGATGTTCGGGGATTCCCAATACGAGGTCGCCAACATC
TTCTTCTGGAGGCCGTGGTTGGCTTGTATGGAGCAGCAGACGCGCTACTTCGAGCGGAGGCATCCGGAGC
TTGCAGGATCGCCGCGGCTCCGGGCGTATATGCTCCGCATTGGTCTTGACCAACTCTATCAGAGCTTGGT
TGACGGCAATTTCGATGATGCAGCTTGGGCGCAGGGTCGATGCGACGCAATCGTCCGATCCGGAGCCGGG
ACTGTCGGGCGTACACAAATCGCCCGCAGAAGCGCGGCCGTCTGGACCGATGGCTGTGTAGAAGTACTCG
CCGATAGTGGAAACCGACGCCCCAGCACTCGTCCGAGGGCAAAGGAATAGCACGTACTACGAGATTTCGA
TTCCACCGCCGCCTTCTATGAAAGGTTGGGCTTCGGAATCGTTTTCCGGGACGCCGGCTGGATGATCCTC
CAGCGCGGGGATCTCATGCTGGAGTTCTTCGCCCACCCCAACTTGTTTATTGCAGCTTATAATGGTTACA
AATAAAGCAATAGCATCACAAATTTCACAAATAAAGCATTTTTTTCACTGCATTCTAGTTGTGGTTTGTC
CAAACTCATCAATGTATCTTATCATGTCTGTATACCGTCGACCTCTAGCTAGAGCTTGGCGTAATCATGG
TCATAGCTGTTTCCTGTGTGAAATTGTTATCCGCTCACAATTCCACACAACATACGAGCCGGAAGCATAA
AGTGTAAAGCCTGGGGTGCCTAATGAGTGAGCTAACTCACATTAATTGCGTTGCGCTCACTGCCCGCTTT
CCAGTCGGGAAACCTGTCGTGCCAGCTGCATTAATGAATCGGCCAACGCGCGGGGAGAGGCGGTTTGCGT
ATTGGGCGCTCTTCCGCTTCCTCGCTCACTGACTCGCTGCGCTCGGTCGTTCGGCTGCGGCGAGCGGTAT
CAGCTCACTCAAAGGCGGTAATACGGTTATCCACAGAATCAGGGGATAACGCAGGAAAGAACATGTGAGC
AAAAGGCCAGCAAAAGGCCAGGAACCGTAAAAAGGCCGCGTTGCTGGCGTTTTTCCATAGGCTCCGCCCC
CCTGACGAGCATCACAAAAATCGACGCTCAAGTCAGAGGTGGCGAAACCCGACAGGACTATAAAGATACC
AGGCGTTTCCCCCTGGAAGCTCCCTCGTGCGCTCTCCTGTTCCGACCCTGCCGCTTACCGGATACCTGTC
CGCCTTTCTCCCTTCGGGAAGCGTGGCGCTTTCTCATAGCTCACGCTGTAGGTATCTCAGTTCGGTGTAG
GTCGTTCGCTCCAAGCTGGGCTGTGTGCACGAACCCCCCGTTCAGCCCGACCGCTGCGCCTTATCCGGTA
ACTATCGTCTTGAGTCCAACCCGGTAAGACACGACTTATCGCCACTGGCAGCAGCCACTGGTAACAGGAT
TAGCAGAGCGAGGTATGTAGGCGGTGCTACAGAGTTCTTGAAGTGGTGGCCTAACTACGGCTACACTAGA
AGGACAGTATTTGGTATCTGCGCTCTGCTGAAGCCAGTTACCTTCGGAAAAAGAGTTGGTAGCTCTTGAT
CCGGCAAACAAACCACCGCTGGTAGCGGTGGTTTTTTTGTTTGCAAGCAGCAGATTACGCGCAGAAAAAA
AGGATCTCAAGAAGATCCTTTGATCTTTTCTACGGGGTCTGACGCTCAGTGGAACGAAAACTCACGTTAA
GGGATTTTGGTCATGAGATTATCAAAAAGGATCTTCACCTAGATCCTTTTAAATTAAAAATGAAGTTTTA
AATCAATCTAAAGTATATATGAGTAAACTTGGTCTGACAGTTACCAATGCTTAATCAGTGAGGCACCTAT
CTCAGCGATCTGTCTATTTCGTTCATCCATAGTTGCCTGACTCCCCGTCGTGTAGATAACTACGATACGG
GAGGGCTTACCATCTGGCCCCAGTGCTGCAATGATACCGCGAGACCCACGCTCACCGGCTCCAGATTTAT
CAGCAATAAACCAGCCAGCCGGAAGGGCCGAGCGCAGAAGTGGTCCTGCAACTTTATCCGCCTCCATCCA
GTCTATTAATTGTTGCCGGGAAGCTAGAGTAAGTAGTTCGCCAGTTAATAGTTTGCGCAACGTTGTTGCC
ATTGCTACAGGCATCGTGGTGTCACGCTCGTCGTTTGGTATGGCTTCATTCAGCTCCGGTTCCCAACGAT
CAAGGCGAGTTACATGATCCCCCATGTTGTGCAAAAAAGCGGTTAGCTCCTTCGGTCCTCCGATCGTTGT
CAGAAGTAAGTTGGCCGCAGTGTTATCACTCATGGTTATGGCAGCACTGCATAATTCTCTTACTGTCATG
CCATCCGTAAGATGCTTTTCTGTGACTGGTGAGTACTCAACCAAGTCATTCTGAGAATAGTGTATGCGGC
GACCGAGTTGCTCTTGCCCGGCGTCAATACGGGATAATACCGCGCCACATAGCAGAACTTTAAAAGTGCT
CATCATTGGAAAACGTTCTTCGGGGCGAAAACTCTCAAGGATCTTACCGCTGTTGAGATCCAGTTCGATG
TAACCCACTCGTGCACCCAACTGATCTTCAGCATCTTTTACTTTCACCAGCGTTTCTGGGTGAGCAAAAA
CAGGAAGGCAAAATGCCGCAAAAAAGGGAATAAGGGCGACACGGAAATGTTGAATACTCATACTCTTCCT
TTTTCAATATTATTGAAGCATTTATCAGGGTTATTGTCTCATGAGCGGATACATATTTGAATGTATTTAG
AAAAATAAACAAATAGGGGTTCCGCGCACATTTCCCCGAAAAGTGCCACCTGACGTC
Features (pLannotate 1.2.2; 27 found; start..end, strand, type, name):
      1..42      +  CDS            V5 tag: epitope tag from simian virus 5
     70..122     -  misc_feature   bom (fragment): basis of mobility region from pBR322
    277..656     +  enhancer       CMV enhancer: human cytomegalovirus immediate early enhancer
    729..746     -  promoter       CMV promoter (fragment): human cytomegalovirus (CMV) immediate early promoter
    809..860     +  promoter       CMVd2 promoter: truncated human cytomegalovirus (CMV) immediate early promoter that yields moderately reduced expression relative to the full-length promoter
    862..881     +  promoter       PLtetO-1 promoter (fragment): modified phage lambda PL promoter with tet operator sites (Lutz and Bujard, 1997)
    883..902     +  promoter       PLtetO-1 promoter (fragment): modified phage lambda PL promoter with tet operator sites (Lutz and Bujard, 1997)
    910..943     +  promoter       TRE3GV promoter (fragment): 3rd-generation Tet-responsive promoter that can be activated by binding of Tet-On® 3G, optimized for retroviral and lentiviral vectors
   1038..1058    +  CDS            FLAG (fragment): FLAG® epitope tag, followed by an enterokinase cleavage site
   1101..1125    +  protein_bind   attB1: mutant version of attB; recombination site for the Gateway® BP reaction BP Clonase™
   1152..1739    +  CDS            RBPMS: RBPMS_HUMAN - Also known as HERMES. Experimental evidence at protein level: Swiss-Prot protein existence level 1. Acts as a coactivator of transcriptional activity. Required to increase TGFB1/Smad-mediated transactivation. Acts through SMAD2, SMAD3 and SMAD4 to increase transcriptional activity. Increases phosphorylation of SMAD2 and SMAD3 on their C-terminal SSXS motif, possibly through recruitment of TGFBR1. Promotes the nuclear accumulation of SMAD2, SMAD3 and SMAD4 proteins (PubMed:26347403). Binds to poly(A) RNA (PubMed:17099224, PubMed:26347403). From Homo sapiens (Human).
   1766..1790    -  protein_bind   attB2: mutant version of attB; recombination site for the Gateway® BP reaction BP Clonase™
   1843..1884    +  CDS            V5 tag: epitope tag from simian virus 5
   1970..2194    +  polyA_signal   bGH poly(A) signal: bovine growth hormone polyadenylation signal
   2198..2219    +  promoter       SV40 promoter (fragment): SV40 enhancer and early promoter
   2240..2473    +  rep_origin     f1 ori (fragment) (sequence partly withheld): f1 bacteriophage origin of replication; arrow indicates direction of (+) strand synthesis
   2478..2525    +  protein_bind   FRT: FLP-mediated recombination occurs in the 8-bp core sequence TCTAGAAA (Turan and Bode, 2011). FLP recombinase from the Saccharomyces cerevisiae 2μ plasmid
   2533..3555    +  CDS            HygR: aminoglycoside phosphotransferase from E. coli; aph(4)-Ia; confers resistance to hygromycin
   3565..3690    +  CDS            ble (fragment): BLE_KLEPN - Experimental evidence at protein level: Swiss-Prot protein existence level 1. Binding protein with a strong affinity to the bleomycin family of antibiotics. Binds to CL990; an antimitotic-antibiotic compound. From Klebsiella pneumoniae.
   3685..3806    +  polyA_signal   SV40 poly(A) signal: SV40 polyadenylation signal
   3879..3895    -  protein_bind   lac operator: The lac repressor binds to the lac operator to inhibit transcription in E. coli. This inhibition can be relieved by adding lactose or isopropyl-β-D-thiogalactopyranoside (IPTG). lac repressor encoded by lacI
   3903..3933    -  promoter       lac promoter: promoter for the E. coli lac operon
   3948..3969    -  protein_bind   CAP binding site: CAP binding activates transcription in the presence of cAMP. E. coli catabolite activator protein
   3982..4074    -  CDS            lacI (fragment): lac repressor; lacI; The lac repressor binds to the lac operator to inhibit transcription in E. coli. This inhibition can be relieved by adding lactose or isopropyl-β-D-thiogalactopyranoside (IPTG).
   4257..4845    -  rep_origin     ori: high-copy-number ColE1/pMB1/pBR322/pUC origin of replication
   5016..5876    -  CDS            AmpR: β-lactamase; bla; confers resistance to ampicillin, carbenicillin, and related antibiotics
   5877..5981    -  promoter       AmpR promoter: bla
