[The description below was written by a language model from this plasmid's Addgene catalogue record and pLannotate feature annotations shown in this document.]
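Description:
pFRT-TODestFLAGHA_RBPMS_KDR_F65A is a mammalian expression plasmid built on a laboratory-modified pcDNA5/FRT/TO backbone and designed for making stable, tetracycline-inducible cell lines by Flp-mediated site-specific integration. In bacteria it is maintained through a high-copy ColE1/pUC-type origin and an ampicillin resistance gene (β-lactamase) driven by its own promoter. A fragment of an f1 origin is also annotated.

The payload is human RBPMS (also called HERMES), an RNA-binding protein, introduced by Gateway recombination and therefore flanked by attB1 and attB2 sites. Although the name and purpose field call it a destination vector, the attB sites and RBPMS coding sequence show that this is the recombined expression clone. The coding sequence is the "KDR" version, made resistant to a specific commercial siRNA so that it can be expressed while endogenous RBPMS is knocked down. It additionally carries a phenylalanine-65-to-alanine substitution. Expression comes from the CMV enhancer/promoter followed by two tet operator sites, which keep transcription off in cells expressing the Tet repressor until tetracycline or doxycycline is added. A bGH polyadenylation signal terminates the transcript. The backbone supplies an N-terminal FLAG-HA tag; the automated annotation picks up only a FLAG fragment upstream of attB1. It also flags V5-like sequences that the catalogue entry does not mention.

Downstream, an FRT site immediately precedes a hygromycin resistance gene with an SV40 poly(A) signal. In this backbone design, the marker normally becomes expressed only after Flp recombination into a genomic FRT site, which allows hygromycin selection of correct integrants. The record also lists blasticidin as a selectable marker, but no blasticidin resistance gene is annotated, so this probably refers to selection maintained in the host cell line. The associated publication concerns RNA recognition by the RBPMS RRM domain, though the record does not state the effect of F65A.
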