Addgene plasmid #65092: pFRT-TODestFLAGHA_RBPMS_KDR_F65A
Purpose: Destination vector with RBPMS resistant to siRNA treatment by s21729 (Applied Biosystems) with F65A mutation for stable cell line generation
Depositing lab: Thomas Tuschl. Depositing organization: Rockefeller University. Publication: Structural basis underlying CAC RNA recognition by the RRM domain of dimeric RNA-binding protein RBPMS. Teplova M, Farazi TA, Tuschl T, Patel DJ. Q Rev Biophys. 2015 Sep 8:1-11. 10.1017/S0033583515000207 PubMed 26347403.
Backbone
  Vector backbone: pcDNA5/FRT/TO
  Backbone manufacturer: Life Technologies, Modified by Tuschl lab
  Backbone size w/o insert (bp): 5372
  Vector type: Mammalian Expression
  Selectable markers: Hygromycin, Blasticidin
Growth in bacteria
  Bacterial resistance: Ampicillin, 100 μg/mL
  Growth temperature: 37°C
  Growth strain: Top10
  Copy number: Unknown
Gene/Insert
  Gene/Insert name: RBPMS
  Species: H. sapiens (human)
  Insert size (bp): 633
  Mutation: change phenylalanine 65 to alanine (KDR backbone)
  GenBank ID: NM_001008710
  Entrez Gene: RBPMS (a.k.a. HERMES)
  Promoter: CMV, 2x Tet
  Tag / fusion protein: FLAG HA (N terminal on backbone)
  Cloning method: Gateway Cloning
  Sequencing primers: 5′ CMV Forward; 3′ BGH Reverse
Terms and licenses: Academic/Nonprofit Terms; Industry Terms: Not Available to Industry
How to cite: pFRT-TODestFLAGHA_RBPMS_KDR_F65A was a gift from Thomas Tuschl (Addgene plasmid # 65092 ; http://n2t.net/addgene:65092 ; RRID:Addgene_65092)
