>Addgene plasmid #65092 | pFRT-TODestFLAGHA_RBPMS_KDR_F65A | addgene partial sequence | sequence record 115052 | CMV-F 5'-CGCAAATGGGCGGTAGGCGTG-3'
TGATAGAGATCTCCCTATCAGTGATAGAGATCGTCGACGAGCTCGTTTAGTGAACCGTCAGATCGCCTGG
AGACGCCATCCACGCTGTTTTGACCTCCATAGAAGACACCGGGACCGATCCAGCCTCCGGACTCTAGCGT
TTAAACTTAAGCTTGGTACCATGGACTACAAGGACGACGATGACAAGTACCCTTATGACGTGCCCGATTA
CGCTTTGAACCAGATATCAACAAGTTTGTACAAAAAAGCAGGCTCCACCATGGGAACCAATTCAGTCGAC
ATGAACAACGGCGGCAAAGCCGAGAAGGAGAACACCCCGAGCGAGGCCAACCTTCAGGAGGAGGAGGTCC
GGACCCTATTTGTCAGTGGCCTTCCTCTGGACATTAAACCTCGGGAGCTCTATCTGCTTTTCAGACCATT
TAAGGGCTATGAGGGTTCTCTTATAAAGCTCACATCTAAACAGCCTGTAGGTGCTGTCAGTTTTGACAGT
CGCTCAGAAGCAGAGGCTGCAAAGAATGCTTTGAATGGCATCCGCTTCGATCCTGAAATTCCGCAAACAC
TACGACTAGAGTTTGCTAAGGCAAACACGAAGATGGCCAAGAACAAACTCGTAGGGACTCCAAACCCCAG
TACTCCTCTGCCCAACACTGTACCTCAGTTCATTGCCAGAGAGCCATATGAGCTCACAGTGCCTGCACTT
TACCCCAGTAGCCCTGAAGTGTGGGCCCCGTACCCTCTGTACCCAGCGGAGTTAGCGCCTGCTCTACCTC
CTCCTGCTTTCACCTATCCCGCTTCACTGCATGCCCAGATGCGCTGGCTCCCTCCCTCCGAGGCTACTTC
TCAGGGCTGGAAGTCCCGTCAGTTCTGCT
