>Addgene plasmid #65092 | pFRT-TODestFLAGHA_RBPMS_KDR_F65A | addgene partial sequence | sequence record 115053 | BGH-rev 5'-TAGAAGGCACAGTCGAGG-3'
TATCTATGCGGCCGCGGATCAGGTACGCGTAGAATCGAGACCGAGGAGAGGGTTAGGGATAGGCTTACCT
TCGAACCGCGGGCCCTCTAGACTTGAGCGGCCGCCACTGTGCTGGATATCAACCACTTTGTACAAGAAAG
CTGGGTCTAGATATCTCGAGTGCGGCCGCTCAGCAGAACTGACGGGACTTCCAGCCCTGAGAAGTAGCCT
CGGAGGGAGGGAGCCAGCGCATCTGGGCATGCAGTGAAGCGGGATAGGTGAAAGCAGGAGGAGGTAGAGC
AGGCGCTAACTCCGCTGGGTACAGAGGGTACGGGGCCCACACTTCAGGGCTACTGGGGTAAAGTGCAGGC
ACTGTGAGCTCATATGGCTCTCTGGCAATGAACTGAGGTACAGTGTTGGGCAGAGGAGTACTGGGGTTTG
GAGTCCCTACGAGTTTGTTCTTGGCCATCTTCGTGTTTGCCTTAGCAAACTCTAGTCGTAGTGTTTGCGG
AATTTCAGGATCGAAGCGGATGCCATTCAAAGCATTCTTTGCAGCCTCTGCTTCTGAGCGACTGTCAAAA
CTGACAGCACCTACAGGCTGTTTAGATGTGAGCTTTATAAGAGAACCCTCATAGCCCTTAAATGGTCTGA
AAAGCAGATAGAGCTCCCGAGGTTTAATGTCCAGAGGAAGGCCACTGACAAATAGGGTCCGGACCTCCTC
CTCCTGAAGGTTGGCCTCGCTCGGGGTGTTCTCCTTCTCGGCTTTGCCGCCGTTGTTCATGTCGACTGAA
TTGGT
